>Addgene plasmid #32898 | pEGFP-H1.5 | depositor partial sequence | sequence record 38816 | insert
ATGTCGGAAACCGCTCCTGCCGAGACGGCCACCCCAGCGCCGGTGGAGAAATCCCCGGCTAAGAAGAAGG
CAACTAAGAAGGCTGCCGGCGCCGGCGCTGCTAAGCGCAAAGCGACGGGGCCCCCAGTCTCAGAGCTGAT
CACCAAGGCTGTGGCTGCTTCTAAGGAGCGCAATGGCCTTTCTTTGGCAGCCCTTAAGAAGGCCTTAGCG
GCCGGTGGCTACGACGTGGAGAAGAATAACAGCCGCATTAAGCTGGGCCTCAAGAGCTTGGTGAGCAAGG
GCACCCTGGTGCAGACCAAGGGCACTGGTGCTTCTGGCTCCTTTAAACTCAACAAGAAGGCGGCCTCCGG
GGAAGCCAAGCCCAAAGCCAAGAAGGCAGGCGCCGCTAAAGCTAAGAAGCCCGCGGGGGCCACGCCTAAG
AAGGCCAAGAAGGCTGCAGGGGCGAAAAAGGCAGTGAAGAAGACTCCGAAGAAGGCGAAGAAGCCCGCGG
CGGCTGGCGTCAAAAAGGTGGCGAAGAGCCCTAAGAAGGCCAAGGCCGCTGCCAAACCGAAAAAGGCAAC
CAAGAGTCCTGCCAAGCCCAAGGCAGTTAAGCCGAAGGCGGCAAAGCCCAAAGCCGCTAAGCCCAAAGCA
GCAAAACCTAAAGCTGCAAAGGCCAAGAAGGCGGCTGCCAAAAAGAAGTAG
