>Addgene plasmid #32898 | pEGFP-H1.5 | addgene partial sequence | sequence record 39274 | EGFP-C 5'-CATGGTCCTGCTGGAGTTCGTG-3'
GTCCGGACTCAGATCTATGTCGGAAACCGCTCCTGCCGAGACGGCCACCCCAGCGCCGGTGGAGAAATCC
CCGGCTAAGAAGAAGGCAACTAAGAAGGCTGCCGGCGCCGGCGCTGCTAAGCGCAAAGCGACGGGGCCCC
CAGTCTCAGAGCTGATCACCAAGGCTGTGGCTGCTTCTAAGGAGCGCAATGGCCTTTCTTTGGCAGCCCT
TAAGAAGGCCTTAGCGGCCGGTGGCTACGACGTGGAGAAGAATAACAGCCGCATTAAGCTGGGCCTCAAG
AGCTTGGTGAGCAAGGGCACCCTGGTGCAGACCAAGGGCACTGGTGCTTCTGGCTCCTTTAAACTCAACA
AGAAGGCGGCCTCCGGGGAAGCCAAGCCCAAAGCCAAGAAGGCAGGCGCCGCTAAAGCTAAGAAGCCCGC
GGGGGCCACGCCTAAGAAGGCCAAGAAGGCTGCAGGGGCGAAAAAGGCAGTGAAGAAGACTCCGAAGAAG
GCGAAGAAGCCCGCGGCGGCTGGCGTCAAAAAGGTGGCGAAGAGCCCTAAGAAGGCCAAGGCCGCTGCCA
AACCGAAAAAGGCAACCAAGAGTCCTGCCAAGCCCAAGGCAGTTAAGCCGAAGGCGGCAAAGCCCAAAGC
CGCTAAGCCCAAAGCAGCAAAACCTAAAGCTGCAAAGGCCAAGAAGGCGGCTGCCAAAAAGAAGTAGGAT
CCACCGGATCTAGATAACTGATCATAATCAGCCATACCACATTTGTAGAGGTTTTACTTGCTTTAAAAAA
CCTCCCACACCTCCCCCTGAACCTGAAACATAAAATGAATGCAATTGTTGTTGTTAACTTG
