[The description below was written by a language model from this plasmid's Addgene catalogue record.]
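Description:
pEGFP-H1.5 is a mammalian expression plasmid built on the Clontech pEGFP-C1 backbone (about 4.7 kb without insert) that encodes human linker histone H1.5 (HIST1H1B, also called H1-5 or H1B) fused to enhanced green fluorescent protein. The roughly 681 bp H1.5 coding sequence was inserted by restriction cloning between the BglII and BamHI sites of the polylinker, both of which remain intact. This places it downstream of the backbone-encoded EGFP, so the fluorescent tag sits at the N-terminus of the histone. Transcription of the fusion is driven by the CMV promoter, a strong constitutive promoter in most mammalian cell types. The listed 3′ sequencing primer indicates that an SV40 polyadenylation signal follows the insert.

The plasmid is maintained at high copy in E. coli under kanamycin selection. The same backbone provides neomycin resistance in mammalian cells, allowing G418 selection of stable transfectants in addition to transient expression. No feature table accompanies the record, so details such as the origins of replication are not stated explicitly.

The construct is suited to visualising H1.5 in living or fixed cells. The associated publication concerns the nuclear localization and chromatin binding of H1 family histones and the role of the C-terminal domain in controlling them. That context suggests the plasmid is used for fluorescence imaging of subtype-specific distribution and for comparison with other GFP-tagged H1 variants, although the record itself does not state specific assays.
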