Addgene plasmid #32898: pEGFP-H1.5
Depositing lab: Michael Hendzel. Publication: H1 family histones in the nucleus. Control of binding and localization by the C-terminal domain. Th'ng JP, Sung R, Ye M, Hendzel MJ. J Biol Chem. 2005 Jul 29;280(30):27809-14. Epub 2005 May 23. 10.1074/jbc.M501627200 PubMed 15911621.
Backbone
  Vector backbone: pEGFP-C1
  Backbone manufacturer: Clontech
  Backbone size w/o insert (bp): 4700
  Vector type: Mammalian Expression
  Selectable markers: Neomycin (select with G418)
Growth in bacteria
  Bacterial resistance: Kanamycin, 50 μg/mL
  Growth temperature: 37°C
  Growth strain: DH5alpha
  Copy number: High Copy
Gene/Insert
  Gene/Insert name: Histone H1.5 (alt name: HIST1H1B)
  Species: H. sapiens (human)
  Insert size (bp): 681
  GenBank ID: X83509 P16401
  Entrez Gene: H1-5 (a.k.a. H1, H1.5, H1B, H1F5, H1s-3, HIST1H1B)
  Promoter: CMV
  Tag / fusion protein: EGFP (N terminal on backbone)
  Cloning method: Restriction Enzyme; 5′ cloning site BglII (not destroyed); 3′ cloning site BamHI (not destroyed)
  Sequencing primers: 5′ EGFP-C; 3′ SV40pA-R
Terms and licenses: Academic/Nonprofit Terms; Industry Terms: Not Available to Industry
How to cite: pEGFP-H1.5 was a gift from Michael Hendzel (Addgene plasmid # 32898 ; http://n2t.net/addgene:32898 ; RRID:Addgene_32898)
